>Addgene plasmid #115547 | pENTR2B-dCas9-KRAB | addgene full sequence | sequence record 243348 | Addgene NGS Result
CCTGGTATCTTTATAGTCCTGTCGGGTTTCGCCACCTCTGACTTGAGCGTCGATTTTTGTGATGCTCGTC
AGGGGGGCGGAGCCTATGGAAAAACGCCAGCAACGCGGCCTTTTTACGGTTCCTGGCCTTTTGCTGGCCT
TTTGCTCACATGTTCTTTCCTGCGTTATCCCCTGATTCTGTGGATAACCGTATTACCGCTAGCATGGATC
TCGGGGACGTCTAACTACTAAGCGAGAGTAGGGAACTGCCAGGCATCAAATAAAACGAAAGGCTCAGTCG
GAAGACTGGGCCTTTCGTTTTATCTGTTGTTTGTCGGTGAACGCTCTCCTGAGTAGGACAAATCCGCCGG
GAGCGGATTTGAACGTTGTGAAGCAACGGCCCGGAGGGTGGCGGGCAGGACGCCCGCCATAAACTGCCAG
GCATCAAACTAAGCAGAAGGCCATCCTGACGGATGGCCTTTTTGCGTTTCTACAAACTCTTCCTGTTAGT
TAGTTACTTAAGCTCGGGCCCCAAATAATGATTTTATTTTGACTGATAGTGACCTGTTCGTTGCAACAAA
TTGATAAGCAATGCTTTTTTATAATGCCAACTTTGTACAAAAAAGCAGGCTGGCGCCGGAACCAATTCAG
TCGACAGGCCTAGGCTACGCGCGCCACCATGCCCAAGAAGAAGCGCAAGGTGGGACGCGTCTGCAGGATA
TCAAGCTTGCGGTACCGCGGGCCCGGGATCGCCACCATGGACAAGAAGTACAGCATCGGCCTGGCCATCG
GCACCAACTCTGTGGGCTGGGCCGTGATCACCGACGAGTACAAGGTGCCCAGCAAGAAATTCAAGGTGCT
GGGCAACACCGACCGGCACAGCATCAAGAAGAACCTGATCGGCGCCCTGCTGTTCGACAGCGGAGAAACA
GCCGAGGCCACCCGGCTGAAGAGAACCGCCAGAAGAAGATACACCAGACGGAAGAACCGGATCTGCTATC
TGCAAGAGATCTTCAGCAACGAGATGGCCAAGGTGGACGACAGCTTCTTCCACAGACTGGAAGAGTCCTT
CCTGGTGGAAGAGGATAAGAAGCACGAGCGGCACCCCATCTTCGGCAACATCGTGGACGAGGTGGCCTAC
CACGAGAAGTACCCCACCATCTACCACCTGAGAAAGAAACTGGTGGACAGCACCGACAAGGCCGACCTGC
GGCTGATCTATCTGGCCCTGGCCCACATGATCAAGTTCCGGGGCCACTTCCTGATCGAGGGCGACCTGAA
CCCCGACAACAGCGACGTGGACAAGCTGTTCATCCAGCTGGTGCAGACCTACAACCAGCTGTTCGAGGAA
AACCCCATCAACGCCAGCGGCGTGGACGCCAAGGCCATCCTGTCTGCCAGACTGAGCAAGAGCAGACGGC
TGGAAAATCTGATCGCCCAGCTGCCCGGCGAGAAGAAGAATGGCCTGTTCGGCAACCTGATTGCCCTGAG
CCTGGGCCTGACCCCCAACTTCAAGAGCAACTTCGACCTGGCCGAGGATGCCAAACTGCAGCTGAGCAAG
GACACCTACGACGACGACCTGGACAACCTGCTGGCCCAGATCGGCGACCAGTACGCCGACCTGTTTCTGG
CCGCCAAGAACCTGTCCGACGCCATCCTGCTGAGCGACATCCTGAGAGTGAACACCGAGATCACCAAGGC
CCCCCTGAGCGCCTCTATGATCAAGAGATACGACGAGCACCACCAGGACCTGACCCTGCTGAAAGCTCTC
GTGCGGCAGCAGCTGCCTGAGAAGTACAAAGAGATTTTCTTCGACCAGAGCAAGAACGGCTACGCCGGCT
ACATCGATGGCGGAGCCAGCCAGGAAGAGTTCTACAAGTTCATCAAGCCCATCCTGGAAAAGATGGACGG
CACCGAGGAACTGCTCGTGAAGCTGAACAGAGAGGACCTGCTGCGGAAGCAGCGGACCTTCGACAACGGC
AGCATCCCCCACCAGATCCACCTGGGAGAGCTGCACGCCATTCTGCGGCGGCAGGAAGATTTTTACCCAT
TCCTGAAGGACAACCGGGAAAAGATCGAGAAGATCCTGACCTTCCGCATCCCCTACTACGTGGGCCCTCT
GGCCAGGGGAAACAGCAGATTCGCCTGGATGACCAGAAAGAGCGAGGAAACCATCACCCCCTGGAACTTC
GAGGAAGTGGTGGACAAGGGCGCCAGCGCCCAGAGCTTCATCGAGCGGATGACCAACTTCGATAAGAACC
TGCCCAACGAGAAGGTGCTGCCCAAGCACAGCCTGCTGTACGAGTACTTCACCGTGTACAACGAGCTGAC
CAAAGTGAAATACGTGACCGAGGGAATGAGAAAGCCCGCCTTCCTGAGCGGCGAGCAGAAAAAAGCCATC
GTGGACCTGCTGTTCAAGACCAACCGGAAAGTGACCGTGAAGCAGCTGAAAGAGGACTACTTCAAGAAAA
TCGAGTGCTTCGACTCCGTGGAAATCTCCGGCGTGGAAGATCGGTTCAACGCCTCCCTGGGCACATACCA
CGATCTGCTGAAAATTATCAAGGACAAGGACTTCCTGGACAATGAGGAAAACGAGGACATTCTGGAAGAT
ATCGTGCTGACCCTGACACTGTTTGAGGACAGAGAGATGATCGAGGAACGGCTGAAAACCTATGCCCACC
TGTTCGACGACAAAGTGATGAAGCAGCTGAAGCGGCGGAGATACACCGGCTGGGGCAGGCTGAGCCGGAA
GCTGATCAACGGCATCCGGGACAAGCAGTCCGGCAAGACAATCCTGGATTTCCTGAAGTCCGACGGCTTC
GCCAACAGAAACTTCATGCAGCTGATCCACGACGACAGCCTGACCTTTAAAGAGGACATCCAGAAAGCCC
AGGTGTCCGGCCAGGGCGATAGCCTGCACGAGCACATTGCCAATCTGGCCGGCAGCCCCGCCATTAAGAA
GGGCATCCTGCAGACAGTGAAGGTGGTGGACGAGCTCGTGAAAGTGATGGGCCGGCACAAGCCCGAGAAC
ATCGTGATCGAAATGGCCAGAGAGAACCAGACCACCCAGAAGGGACAGAAGAACAGCCGCGAGAGAATGA
AGCGGATCGAAGAGGGCATCAAAGAGCTGGGCAGCCAGATCCTGAAAGAACACCCCGTGGAAAACACCCA
GCTGCAGAACGAGAAGCTGTACCTGTACTACCTGCAGAATGGGCGGGATATGTACGTGGACCAGGAACTG
GACATCAACCGGCTGTCCGACTACGATGTGGACGCTATCGTGCCTCAGAGCTTTCTGAAGGACGACTCCA
TCGATAACAAAGTGCTGACTCGGAGCGACAAGAACCGGGGCAAGAGCGACAACGTGCCCTCCGAAGAGGT
CGTGAAGAAGATGAAGAACTACTGGCGCCAGCTGCTGAATGCCAAGCTGATTACCCAGAGGAAGTTCGAC
AATCTGACCAAGGCCGAGAGAGGCGGCCTGAGCGAACTGGATAAGGCCGGCTTCATCAAGAGACAGCTGG
TGGAAACCCGGCAGATCACAAAGCACGTGGCACAGATCCTGGACTCCCGGATGAACACTAAGTACGACGA
GAACGACAAACTGATCCGGGAAGTGAAAGTGATCACCCTGAAGTCCAAGCTGGTGTCCGATTTCCGGAAG
GATTTCCAGTTTTACAAAGTGCGCGAGATCAACAACTACCACCACGCCCACGACGCCTACCTGAACGCCG
TCGTGGGAACCGCCCTGATCAAAAAGTACCCTAAGCTGGAAAGCGAGTTCGTGTACGGCGACTACAAGGT
GTACGACGTGCGGAAGATGATCGCCAAGAGCGAGCAGGAAATCGGCAAGGCTACCGCCAAGTACTTCTTC
TACAGCAACATCATGAACTTTTTCAAGACCGAGATTACCCTGGCCAACGGCGAGATCCGGAAGCGGCCTC
TGATCGAGACAAACGGCGAAACAGGCGAGATCGTGTGGGATAAGGGCCGGGACTTTGCCACCGTGCGGAA
AGTGCTGTCTATGCCCCAAGTGAATATCGTGAAAAAGACCGAGGTGCAGACAGGCGGCTTCAGCAAAGAG
TCTATCCTGCCCAAGAGGAACAGCGACAAGCTGATCGCCAGAAAGAAGGACTGGGACCCTAAGAAGTACG
GCGGCTTCGACAGCCCCACCGTGGCCTATTCTGTGCTGGTGGTGGCCAAAGTGGAAAAGGGCAAGTCCAA
GAAACTGAAGAGTGTGAAAGAGCTGCTGGGGATCACCATCATGGAAAGAAGCAGCTTCGAGAAGAATCCC
ATCGACTTTCTGGAAGCCAAGGGCTACAAAGAAGTGAAAAAGGACCTGATCATCAAGCTGCCTAAGTACT
CCCTGTTCGAGCTGGAAAACGGCCGGAAGAGAATGCTGGCCTCTGCCGGCGAACTGCAGAAGGGAAACGA
ACTGGCCCTGCCCTCCAAATATGTGAACTTCCTGTACCTGGCCAGCCACTATGAGAAGCTGAAGGGCTCC
CCCGAGGATAATGAGCAGAAACAGCTGTTTGTGGAACAGCACAAACACTACCTGGACGAGATCATCGAGC
AGATCAGCGAGTTCTCCAAGAGAGTGATCCTGGCCGACGCTAATCTGGACAAGGTGCTGAGCGCCTACAA
CAAGCACAGAGACAAGCCTATCAGAGAGCAGGCCGAGAATATCATCCACCTGTTTACCCTGACCAATCTG
GGAGCCCCTGCCGCCTTCAAGTACTTTGACACCACCATCGACCGGAAGAGGTACACCAGCACCAAAGAGG
TGCTGGACGCCACCCTGATCCACCAGAGCATCACCGGCCTGTACGAGACACGGATCGACCTGTCTCAGCT
GGGAGGCGACGCCTATCCCTATGACGTGCCCGATTATGCCAGCCTGGGCAGCGGCTCCCCCAAGAAAAAA
CGCAAGGTGGAAGATCCTAAGAAAAAGCGGAAAGTGGACGGCATTGGTAGTGGGAGCAACGGCAGCAGCG
GATCCATGGACGCGAAATCACTTACGGCATGGTCGAGAACACTGGTTACGTTCAAGGACGTGTTTGTGGA
CTTTACACGTGAGGAGTGGAAATTGCTGGATACTGCGCAACAAATTGTGTATCGAAATGTCATGCTTGAG
AATTACAAGAACCTCGTCAGTCTCGGATACCAGTTGACGAAACCGGATGTGATCCTTAGGCTCGAAAAGG
GGGAAGAACCTTGGCTGGTATAATCTAGACCCAGCTTTCTTGTACAAAGTTGGCATTATAAGAAAGCATT
GCTTATCAATTTGTTGCAACGAACAGGTCACTATCAGTCAAAATAAAATCATTATTTGCCATCCAGCTGC
AGCTCTGGCCCGTGTCTCAAAATCTCTGATGTTACATTGCACAAGATAAAAATATATCATCATGAACAAT
AAAACTGTCTGCTTACATAAACAGTAATACAAGGGGTGTTATGAGCCATATTCAACGGGAAACGTCGAGG
CCGCGATTAAATTCCAACATGGATGCTGATTTATATGGGTATAAATGGGCTCGCGATAATGTCGGGCAAT
CAGGTGCGACAATCTATCGCTTGTATGGGAAGCCCGATGCGCCAGAGTTGTTTCTGAAACATGGCAAAGG
TAGCGTTGCCAATGATGTTACAGATGAGATGGTCAGACTAAACTGGCTGACGGAATTTATGCCTCTTCCG
ACCATCAAGCATTTTATCCGTACTCCTGATGATGCATGGTTACTCACCACTGCGATCCCCGGAAAAACAG
CATTCCAGGTATTAGAAGAATATCCTGATTCAGGTGAAAATATTGTTGATGCGCTGGCAGTGTTCCTGCG
CCGGTTGCATTCGATTCCTGTTTGTAATTGTCCTTTTAACAGCGATCGCGTATTTCGTCTCGCTCAGGCG
CAATCACGAATGAATAACGGTTTGGTTGATGCGAGTGATTTTGATGACGAGCGTAATGGCTGGCCTGTTG
AACAAGTCTGGAAAGAAATGCATAAACTTTTGCCATTCTCACCGGATTCAGTCGTCACTCATGGTGATTT
CTCACTTGATAACCTTATTTTTGACGAGGGGAAATTAATAGGTTGTATTGATGTTGGACGAGTCGGAATC
GCAGACCGATACCAGGATCTTGCCATCCTATGGAACTGCCTCGGTGAGTTTTCTCCTTCATTACAGAAAC
GGCTTTTTCAAAAATATGGTATTGATAATCCTGATATGAATAAATTGCAGTTTCATTTGATGCTCGATGA
GTTTTTCTAATCAGAATTGGTTAATTGGTTGTAACATTATTCAGATTGGGCCCCGTTCCACTGAGCGTCA
GACCCCGTAGAAAAGATCAAAGGATCTTCTTGAGATCCTTTTTTTCTGCGCGTAATCTGCTGCTTGCAAA
CAAAAAAACCACCGCTACCAGCGGTGGTTTGTTTGCCGGATCAAGAGCTACCAACTCTTTTTCCGAAGGT
AACTGGCTTCAGCAGAGCGCAGATACCAAATACTGTTCTTCTAGTGTAGCCGTAGTTAGGCCACCACTTC
AAGAACTCTGTAGCACCGCCTACATACCTCGCTCTGCTAATCCTGTTACCAGTGGCTGCTGCCAGTGGCG
ATAAGTCGTGTCTTACCGGGTTGGACTCAAGACGATAGTTACCGGATAAGGCGCAGCGGTCGGGCTGAAC
GGGGGGTTCGTGCACACAGCCCAGCTTGGAGCGAACGACCTACACCGAACTGAGATACCTACAGCGTGAG
CTATGAGAAAGCGCCACGCTTCCCGAAGGGAGAAAGGCGGACAGGTATCCGGTAAGCGGCAGGGTCGGAA
CAGGAGAGCGCACGAGGGAGCTTCCAGGGGGAAACG
Features (pLannotate 1.2.2; 9 found; start..end, strand, type, name):
    260..303     -  terminator     rrnB T1 terminator: Escherichia coli rrnB; transcription terminator T1 from the E. coli rrnB gene
    435..462     +  terminator     rrnB T2 terminator: transcription terminator T2 from the E. coli rrnB gene
    512..611     +  protein_bind   attL1: mutant version of attL; recombination site for the Gateway® LR reaction LR Clonase™
    710..730     +  misc_feature   MCS (fragment): multiple cloning site
    737..4840    +  CDS            Cas9: Cas9 (Csn1) endonuclease from the Streptococcus pyogenes Type II CRISPR/Cas system generates RNA-guided double strand breaks in DNA
   5012..5227    +  CDS            ZNF720 (fragment): ZN720_HUMAN - Experimental evidence at protein level: Swiss-Prot protein existence level 1. From Homo sapiens (Human).
   5209..5308    -  protein_bind   attL2: mutant version of attL; recombination site for the Gateway® LR reaction LR Clonase™
   5431..6240    +  CDS            KanR: aminoglycoside phosphotransferase; aph(3')-Ia; confers resistance to kanamycin in bacteria or G418 (Geneticin®) in eukaryotes
   6330..92      +  rep_origin     ori (across the origin): high-copy-number ColE1/pMB1/pBR322/pUC origin of replication
