[The description below was written by a language model from this plasmid's Addgene catalogue record and pLannotate feature annotations shown in this document.]
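Description:
pENTR2B-dCas9-KRAB is a Gateway entry clone of about 6.8 kb, built on the pENTR2B backbone and carrying a roughly 4.5 kb synthetic dCas9-KRAB coding cassette. It is propagated in E. coli from a high-copy ColE1/pUC-type origin and selected with kanamycin through an aph(3')-Ia resistance gene. The rrnB T1 and T2 transcription terminators lie upstream of the cloning region, where they limit read-through transcription from the backbone into the insert.

The payload sits between the attL1 and attL2 recombination sites. The feature table annotates a Streptococcus pyogenes Cas9 open reading frame, which the catalogue entry identifies as the nuclease-dead dCas9 form. This is followed by a short segment that the annotation software matched to a fragment of human ZNF720. That match most likely reflects the KRAB repressor domain named in the record, since KRAB domains are conserved among zinc-finger proteins. The catalogue also lists a C-terminal HA epitope tag on the insert, although this tag is not annotated in the feature table.

No promoter or polyadenylation signal is annotated between the att sites, so despite the "mammalian expression" vector-type label the plasmid appears to act as a donor rather than an expression construct in its own right. An LR Clonase reaction moves the dCas9-KRAB cassette into a destination vector that supplies the promoter and other elements needed for expression or delivery.

Once expressed with a guide RNA, dCas9-KRAB binds target loci without cutting and recruits repressive chromatin machinery, which is the basis of CRISPR interference. The associated publication used CRISPRi screening with single-cell RNA sequencing to study early human endoderm development.
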