Addgene plasmid #115547: pENTR2B-dCas9-KRAB
Purpose: Entry cassette for dCas9-KRAB
Depositing lab: Rene Maehr. Depositing organization: University of Massachusetts, Worcester. Publication: Single-Cell RNA-Sequencing-Based CRISPRi Screening Resolves Molecular Drivers of Early Human Endoderm Development. Genga RMJ, Kernfeld EM, Parsi KM, Parsons TJ, Ziller MJ, Maehr R. Cell Rep. 2019 Apr 16;27(3):708-718.e10. doi: 10.1016/j.celrep.2019.03.076. PubMed 30995470.
Backbone
  Vector backbone: pENTR2B
  Backbone size w/o insert (bp): 2280
  Total vector size (bp): 6826
  Vector type: Mammalian Expression, Bacterial Expression
Growth in bacteria
  Bacterial resistance: Kanamycin, 50 μg/mL
  Growth temperature: 37°C
  Growth strain: DH5alpha
  Copy number: Unknown
Gene/Insert
  Gene/Insert name: dCas9-KRAB
  Species: Synthetic
  Insert size (bp): 4546
  Tag / fusion protein: HA (C terminal on insert)
  Cloning method: Gateway Cloning
  Sequencing primers: 5′ attL1; 3′ attL2
Terms and licenses: Academic/Nonprofit Terms; Industry Terms: Not Available to Industry
How to cite: pENTR2B-dCas9-KRAB was a gift from Rene Maehr (Addgene plasmid # 115547 ; http://n2t.net/addgene:115547 ; RRID:Addgene_115547)
